>Addgene plasmid #233132 | cASIC1 concatemer - vector backbone | addgene full sequence | sequence record 464806 | Addgene NGS Result
GAAGATCCTTTGATCTTTTCTACGGGGTCTGACGCTCAGTGGAACGAAAACTCACGTTAAGGGATTTTGG
TCATGAGATTATCAAAAAGGATCTTCACCTAGATCCTTTTAAATTAAAAATGAAGTTTTAAATCAATCTA
AAGTATATATGAGTAAACTTGGTCTGACAGTTACCAATGCTTAATCAGTGAGGCACCTATCTCAGCGATC
TGTCTATTTCGTTCATCCATAGTTGCCTGACTCCCCGTCGTGTAGATAACTACGATACGGGAGGGCTTAC
CATCTGGCCCCAGTGCTGCAATGATACCGCGAGACCCACGCTCACCGGCTCCAGATTTATCAGCAATAAA
CCAGCCAGCCGGAAGGGCCGAGCGCAGAAGTGGTCCTGCAACTTTATCCGCCTCCATCCAGTCTATTAAT
TGTTGCCGGGAAGCTAGAGTAAGTAGTTCGCCAGTTAATAGTTTGCGCAACGTTGTTGCCATTGCTACAG
GCATCGTGGTGTCACGCTCGTCGTTTGGTATGGCTTCATTCAGCTCCGGTTCCCAACGATCAAGGCGAGT
TACATGATCCCCCATGTTGTGCAAAAAAGCGGTTAGCTCCTTCGGTCCTCCGATCGTTGTCAGAAGTAAG
TTGGCCGCAGTGTTATCACTCATGGTTATGGCAGCACTGCATAATTCTCTTACTGTCATGCCATCCGTAA
GATGCTTTTCTGTGACTGGTGAGTACTCAACCAAGTCATTCTGAGAATAGTGTATGCGGCGACCGAGTTG
CTCTTGCCCGGCGTCAATACGGGATAATACCGCGCCACATAGCAGAACTTTAAAAGTGCTCATCATTGGA
AAACGTTCTTCGGGGCGAAAACTCTCAAGGATCTTACCGCTGTTGAGATCCAGTTCGATGTAACCCACTC
GTGCACCCAACTGATCTTCAGCATCTTTTACTTTCACCAGCGTTTCTGGGTGAGCAAAAACAGGAAGGCA
AAATGCCGCAAAAAAGGGAATAAGGGCGACACGGAAATGTTGAATACTCATACTCTTCCTTTTTCAATAT
TATTGAAGCATTTATCAGGGTTATTGTCTCATGAGCGGATACATATTTGAATGTATTTAGAAAAATAAAC
AAATAGGGGTTCCGCGCACATTTCCCCGAAAAGTGCCACCTGACGTCGACGGATCGGGAGATCTCCCGAT
CCCCTATGGTGCACTCTCAGTACAATCTGCTCTGATGCCGCATAGTTAAGCCAGTATCTGCTCCCTGCTT
GTGTGTTGGAGGTCGCTGAGTAGTGCGCGAGCAAAATTTAAGCTACAACAAGGCAAGGCTTGACCGACAA
TTGCATGAAGAATCTGCTTAGGGTTAGGCGTTTTGCGCTGCTTCGCGATGTACGGGCCAGATATACGCGT
TGACATTGATTATTGACTAGTTATTAATAGTAATCAATTACGGGGTCATTAGTTCATAGCCCATATATGG
AGTTCCGCGTTACATAACTTACGGTAAATGGCCCGCCTGGCTGACCGCCCAACGACCCCCGCCCATTGAC
GTCAATAATGACGTATGTTCCCATAGTAACGCCAATAGGGACTTTCCATTGACGTCAATGGGTGGAGTAT
TTACGGTAAACTGCCCACTTGGCAGTACATCAAGTGTATCATATGCCAAGTACGCCCCCTATTGACGTCA
ATGACGGTAAATGGCCCGCCTGGCATTATGCCCAGTACATGACCTTATGGGACTTTCCTACTTGGCAGTA
CATCTACGTATTAGTCATCGCTATTACCATGGTGATGCGGTTTTGGCAGTACATCAATGGGCGTGGATAG
CGGTTTGACTCACGGGGATTTCCAAGTCTCCACCCCATTGACGTCAATGGGAGTTTGTTTTGGCACCAAA
ATCAACGGGACTTTCCAAAATGTCGTAACAACTCCGCCCCATTGACGCAAATGGGCGGTAGGCGTGTACG
GTGGGAGGTCTATATAAGCAGAGCTCTCTGGCTAACTAGAGAACCCACTGCTTACTGGCTTATCGAAATT
AATACGACTCACTATAGGGAGACCCAAGCTGGCTAGCGTTTAAACTTAAGCTTGGTACCGAGCTCGGATC
CACTAGTCCAGTGTGGTGGAATTCTGCAGATATCCAGCACAGTGGCGGCCGCTCGAGTCTAGAGGGCCCG
TTTAAACCCGCTGATCAGCCTCGACTGTGCCTTCTAGTTGCCAGCCATCTGTTGTTTGCCCCTCCCCCGT
GCCTTCCTTGACCCTGGAAGGTGCCACTCCCACTGTCCTTTCCTAATAAAATGAGGAAATTGCATCGCAT
TGTCTGAGTAGGTGTCATTCTATTCTGGGGGGTGGGGTGGGGCAGGACAGCAAGGGGGAGGATTGGGTAG
ACAATAGCAGGCATGCTGGGGATGCGGTGGGCTCTATGGCTTCTGAGGCGGAAAGAACCAGCTGGGGCTC
TAGGGGGTATCCCC
[124 nt withheld, positions 2465-2588]
C
[91 nt withheld, positions 2590-2680]
A
[49 nt withheld, positions 2682-2730]
CCTTTGACGTTGGAGTCCACGTTCTTT
[37 nt withheld, positions 2758-2794]
ACCCTATCTCGGTCTATTCTTTTGATTTATAAGGGATTTTGCCGATTTCGGCCTATTGGTTAAAAAATGA
GCTGATTTAACAAAAATTTAACGCGAATTAATTCTGTGGAATGTGTGTCAGTTAGGGTGTGGAAAGTCCC
CAGGCTCCCCAGCAGGCAGAAGTATGCAAAGCATGCATCTCAATTAGTCAGCAACCAGGTGTGGAAAGTC
CCCAGGCTCCCCAGCAGGCAGAAGTATGCAAAGCATGCATCTCAATTAGTCAGCAACCATAGTCCCGCCC
CTAACTCCGCCCATCCCGCCCCTAACTCCGCCCAGTTCCGCCCATTCTCCGCCCCATGGCTGACTAATTT
TTTTTATTTATGCAGAGGCCGAGGCCGCCTCTGCCTCTGAGCTATTCCAGAAGTAGTGAGGAGGCTTTTT
TGGAGGCCTAGGCTTTTGCAAAAAGCTCCCGGGAGCTTGTATATCCATTTTCGGATCTGATCAAGAGACA
GGATGAGGATCGTTTCGCATGGTGAGCAAGGGCGAGGAGGATAACATGGCCTCTCTCCCAGCGACACATG
AGTTACACATCTTTGGCTCCATCAACGGTGTGGACTTTGACATGGTGGGTCAGGGCACCGGCAATCCAAA
TGATGGTTATGAGGAGTTAAACCTGAAGTCCACCAAGGGTGACCTCCAGTTCTCCCCCTGGATTCTGGTC
CCTCATATCGGGTATGGCTTCCATCAGTACCTGCCCTACCCTGACGGGATGTCGCCTTTCCAGGCCGCCA
TGGTAGATGGCTCCGGCTACCAAGTCCATCGCACAATGCAGTTTGAAGATGGTGCCTCCCTTACTGTTAA
CTACCGCTACACCTACGAGGGAAGCCACATCAAAGGAGAGGCCCAGGTGAAGGGGACTGGTTTCCCTGCT
GACGGTCCTGTGATGACCAACTCGCTGACCGCTGCGGACTGGTGCAGGTCGAAGAAAACTTACCCCAACG
ACAAAACCATCATCAGTACCTTTAAGTGGAGTTACACCACTGGAAATGGCAAGCGCTACCGGAGCACTGC
GCGGACCACCTACACCTTTGCCAAGCCAATGGCGGCTAACTATCTGAAGAACCAGCCGATGTACGTGTTC
CGTAAGACGGAGCTCAAGCACTCCAAGACCGAGCTCAACTTCAAGGAGTGGCAAAAGGCCTTTACCGATG
TGATGGGCATGGACGAGCTGTACAAGTGAGCGGGACTCTGGGGTTCGAAATGACCGACCAAGCGACGCCC
AACCTGCCATCACGAGATTTCGATTCCACCGCCGCCTTCTATGAAAGGTTGGGCTTCGGAATCGTTTTCC
GGGACGCCGGCTGGATGATCCTCCAGCGCGGGGATCTCATGCTGGAGTTCTTCGCCCACCCCAACTTGTT
TATTGCAGCTTATAATGGTTACAAATAAAGCAATAGCATCACAAATTTCACAAATAAAGCATTTTTTTCA
CTGCATTCTAGTTGTGGTTTGTCCAAACTCATCAATGTATCTTATCATGTCTGTATACCGTCGACCTCTA
GCTAGAGCTTGGCGTAATCATGGTCATAGCTGTTTCCTGTGTGAAATTGTTATCCGCTCACAATTCCACA
CAACATACGAGCCGGAAGCATAAAGTGTAAAGCCTGGGGTGCCTAATGAGTGAGCTAACTCACATTAATT
GCGTTGCGCTCACTGCCCGCTTTCCAGTCGGGAAACCTGTCGTGCCAGCTGCATTAATGAATCGGCCAAC
GCGCGGGGAGAGGCGGTTTGCGTATTGGGCGCTCTTCCGCTTCCTCGCTCACTGACTCGCTGCGCTCGGT
CGTTCGGCTGCGGCGAGCGGTATCAGCTCACTCAAAGGCGGTAATACGGTTATCCACAGAATCAGGGGAT
AACGCAGGAAAGAACATGTGAGCAAAAGGCCAGCAAAAGGCCAGGAACCGTAAAAAGGCCGCGTTGCTGG
CGTTTTTCCATAGGCTCCGCCCCCCTGACGAGCATCACAAAAATCGACGCTCAAGTCAGAGGTGGCGAAA
CCCGACAGGACTATAAAGATACCAGGCGTTTCCCCCTGGAAGCTCCCTCGTGCGCTCTCCTGTTCCGACC
CTGCCGCTTACCGGATACCTGTCCGCCTTTCTCCCTTCGGGAAGCGTGGCGCTTTCTCATAGCTCACGCT
GTAGGTATCTCAGTTCGGTGTAGGTCGTTCGCTCCAAGCTGGGCTGTGTGCACGAACCCCCCGTTCAGCC
CGACCGCTGCGCCTTATCCGGTAACTATCGTCTTGAGTCCAACCCGGTAAGACACGACTTATCGCCACTG
GCAGCAGCCACTGGTAACAGGATTAGCAGAGCGAGGTATGTAGGCGGTGCTACAGAGTTCTTGAAGTGGT
GGCCTAACTACGGCTACACTAGAAGAACAGTATTTGGTATCTGCGCTCTGCTGAAGCCAGTTACCTTCGG
AAAAAGAGTTGGTAGCTCTTGATCCGGCAAACAAACCACCGCTGGTAGCGGTGGTTTTTTTGTTTGCAAG
CAGCAGATTACGCGCAGAAAAAAAGGATCTCAA
Features (pLannotate 1.2.2; 19 found; start..end, strand, type, name):
    171..1031    -  CDS            AmpR: β-lactamase; bla; confers resistance to ampicillin, carbenicillin, and related antibiotics
   1032..1136    -  promoter       AmpR promoter: bla
   1195..1247    -  misc_feature   bom (fragment): basis of mobility region from pBR322
   1402..1781    +  enhancer       CMV enhancer: human cytomegalovirus immediate early enhancer
   1782..1985    +  promoter       CMV promoter: human cytomegalovirus (CMV) immediate early promoter
   1981..2014    +  LTR            5' LTR (truncated) (fragment): truncated 5' long terminal repeat (LTR) from HIV-1
   2030..2048    +  promoter       T7 promoter: promoter for bacteriophage T7 RNA polymerase
   2195..2306    +  polyA_signal   bGH poly(A) signal: bovine growth hormone polyadenylation signal
   2423..2444    +  promoter       SV40 promoter (fragment): SV40 enhancer and early promoter
   2465..2893    +  rep_origin     f1 ori (sequence partly withheld): f1 bacteriophage origin of replication; arrow indicates direction of (+) strand synthesis
   2907..3236    +  promoter       SV40 promoter: SV40 enhancer and early promoter
   3303..4010    +  CDS            mNeonGreen: mNeonGreen is a basic (constitutively fluorescent) green/yellow fluorescent protein published in 2013, derived from Branchiostoma lanceolatum. It is reported to be a very rapidly-maturing monomer with moderate acid sensitivity.
   4034..4192    +  CDS            ble (fragment): BLE_KLEPN - Experimental evidence at protein level: Swiss-Prot protein existence level 1. Binding protein with a strong affinity to the bleomycin family of antibiotics. Binds to CL990; an antimitotic-antibiotic compound. From Klebsiella pneumoniae.
   4187..4308    +  polyA_signal   SV40 poly(A) signal: SV40 polyadenylation signal
   4381..4397    -  protein_bind   lac operator: The lac repressor binds to the lac operator to inhibit transcription in E. coli. This inhibition can be relieved by adding lactose or isopropyl-β-D-thiogalactopyranoside (IPTG). lac repressor encoded by lacI
   4405..4435    -  promoter       lac promoter: promoter for the E. coli lac operon
   4450..4471    -  protein_bind   CAP binding site: CAP binding activates transcription in the presence of cAMP. E. coli catabolite activator protein
   4484..4576    -  CDS            lacI (fragment): lac repressor; lacI; The lac repressor binds to the lac operator to inhibit transcription in E. coli. This inhibition can be relieved by adding lactose or isopropyl-β-D-thiogalactopyranoside (IPTG).
   4759..5347    -  rep_origin     ori: high-copy-number ColE1/pMB1/pBR322/pUC origin of replication
