[The description below was written by a language model from this plasmid's Addgene catalogue record and pLannotate feature annotations shown in this document.]
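Description:
cASIC1 concatemer - vector backbone is an empty mammalian expression vector built on pcDNA3.1, deposited as the recipient plasmid for assembling concatenated cASIC1 (acid-sensing ion channel 1) subunits so that channels of defined subunit stoichiometry can be expressed in mammalian cells. The sequenced plasmid is about 5.3 kb. It is maintained in E. coli through a high-copy ColE1/pUC-type origin and selected with ampicillin via the β-lactamase gene and its native promoter. An f1 origin is also present, along with residual lac promoter/operator sequences typical of this backbone family.

The expression cassette consists of the human cytomegalovirus immediate-early enhancer and promoter, followed by a T7 promoter and then a short unannotated gap of roughly 150 bp before the bovine growth hormone polyadenylation signal. No ASIC1 coding sequence is annotated, consistent with the empty-backbone designation; this gap is presumably where the subunit coding units are inserted, although the record does not describe the cloning sites or the assembly scheme. A second transcription unit is driven by the SV40 enhancer/early promoter. In place of an intact drug-resistance gene, it carries the mNeonGreen coding sequence, followed by only a fragment of the bleomycin-binding (ble) gene and the SV40 poly(A) signal. This arrangement should give constitutive green fluorescence from the same plasmid, offering a way to identify transfected cells, for example for electrophysiological recording, though the record does not state this use. The truncated ble sequence is unlikely to provide a usable mammalian selection marker. The short match to an HIV-1 LTR next to the CMV promoter is only a fragment.
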