Addgene plasmid #233132: cASIC1 concatemer - vector backbone
Purpose: (Empty Backbone) To create cASIC1 channels of defined stoichiometry in mammalian cells
Depositing lab: David MacLean. Depositing organization: University of Rochester Medical Center. Publication: Proline substitutions in the ASIC1 beta11-12 linker slow desensitization. Purohit R, Couch T, Rook ML, MacLean DM. Biophys J. 2024 Oct 15;123(20):3507-3518. doi: 10.1016/j.bpj.2024.08.016. Epub 2024 Sep 3. PubMed 39182166.
Backbone
  Vector backbone: pcDNA3.1
  Vector type: Mammalian Expression
Growth in bacteria
  Bacterial resistance: Ampicillin, 100 μg/mL
  Growth temperature: 37°C
  Growth strain: DH5alpha
  Copy number: High Copy
Terms and licenses: Academic/Nonprofit Terms; Industry Terms: Not Available to Industry
How to cite: cASIC1 concatemer - vector backbone was a gift from David MacLean (Addgene plasmid # 233132 ; http://n2t.net/addgene:233132 ; RRID:Addgene_233132)
